Addgene plasmid #109566: p3E-EHD1b
Purpose: Multisite gateway vector for 3' tagging with EHD1b
Depositing lab: Rob Parton. Depositing organization: University of Queensland, Institute for Molecular Bioscience. Publication: In vivo cell biological screening identifies an endocytic capture mechanism for T-tubule formation. Hall TE, Martel N, Ariotti N, Xiong Z, Lo HP, Ferguson C, Rae J, Lim YW, Parton RG. Nat Commun. 2020 Jul 24;11(1):3711. doi: 10.1038/s41467-020-17486-w. PubMed 32709891.
Backbone
  Vector backbone: pDEST-actc1b-mKate2-ccdb
  Vector type: Zebrafish plasmids
Growth in bacteria
  Bacterial resistance: Kanamycin, 50 μg/mL
  Growth temperature: 37°C
  Growth strain: DH5alpha
  Copy number: High Copy
Gene/Insert
  Gene/Insert name: EHD1b
  Species: D. rerio (zebrafish)
  Entrez Gene: ehd1b (a.k.a. cb862, ehd1, ehd3, ehd3l, wu:fb95h05, zgc:92331)
  Cloning method: Gateway Cloning
Terms and licenses: Academic/Nonprofit Terms; Industry Terms: Not Available to Industry
How to cite: p3E-EHD1b was a gift from Rob Parton (Addgene plasmid # 109566 ; http://n2t.net/addgene:109566 ; RRID:Addgene_109566)
