[The description below was written by a language model from this plasmid's Addgene catalogue record and pLannotate feature annotations shown in this document.]
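Description:
p3E-EHD1b is a small (about 4.2 kb) 3' entry clone for multisite Gateway assembly. It carries the zebrafish (Danio rerio) ehd1b coding sequence so that EHD1b can be placed at the 3' position of a three-part expression construct, that is, fused downstream of a middle-entry element such as a fluorescent protein. It is propagated in E. coli from a high-copy ColE1/pUC-type origin and selected with kanamycin through an aph(3')-Ia resistance gene. The two sequence records, one from the depositor and one from repository sequencing, are the same length and show the same features in the same order, differing only in the numbering start point.

The roughly 1.6 kb open reading frame is annotated by homology as human EHD1, which reflects similarity of the zebrafish orthologue to the reference protein rather than a human insert. It is flanked by an attR2 site on one side and attB3/attL-type sequence on the other. This fits the attR2–attL3 arrangement of a 3' entry clone that recombines in an LR reaction with 5' and middle entry clones and a destination vector. The remaining features are standard donor-vector remnants: rrnB T1 and T2 terminators that insulate the cassette, a T7 promoter, and short lacI, lacZα and attP2 fragments.

The plasmid has no eukaryotic promoter or polyadenylation signal annotated, so expression depends on the assembled final construct. The catalogue lists the backbone as pDEST-actc1b-mKate2-ccdb, but no actc1b promoter, mKate2 or ccdB is annotated. That name more plausibly describes the intended destination vector than this entry clone. The associated work concerns in vivo screening of T-tubule formation in zebrafish muscle.
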