Features (pLannotate 1.2.2; 11 found; start..end, strand, type, name):
    121..213     +  CDS            lacI (fragment): lac repressor; lacI; The lac repressor binds to the lac operator to inhibit transcription in E. coli. This inhibition can be relieved by adding lactose or isopropyl-β-D-thiogalactopyranoside (IPTG).
    268..295     -  terminator     rrnB T2 terminator: transcription terminator T2 from the E. coli rrnB gene
    427..470     +  terminator     rrnB T1 terminator: Escherichia coli rrnB; transcription terminator T1 from the E. coli rrnB gene
    517..553     -  CDS            lacZα (fragment): LacZα fragment of β-galactosidase; lacZ fragment
    624..747     -  protein_bind   attR2: mutant version of attR; recombination site for the Gateway® LR reaction LR Clonase™
    750..2336    +  CDS            EHD1: EHD1_HUMAN - Also known as PAST From Homo sapiens (Human).
   2346..2366    -  protein_bind   attB3: mutant version of attB; core recombination site for the Gateway® BP reaction BP Clonase™
   2357..2442    -  protein_bind   attL1 (fragment): mutant version of attL; recombination site for the Gateway® LR reaction LR Clonase™
   2479..2497    -  promoter       T7 promoter: promoter for bacteriophage T7 RNA polymerase
   2631..3440    +  CDS            KanR: aminoglycoside phosphotransferase; aph(3')-Ia; confers resistance to kanamycin in bacteria or G418 (Geneticin®) in eukaryotes
   3587..4175    +  rep_origin     ori: high-copy-number ColE1/pMB1/pBR322/pUC origin of replication
>Addgene plasmid #109566 | p3E-EHD1b | depositor full sequence | sequence record 206503 | Full Sequence
CTTTCCTGCGTTATCCCCTGATTCTGTGGATAACCGTATTACCGCCTTTGAGTGAGCTGATACCGCTCGC
CGCAGCCGAACGACCGAGCGCAGCGAGTCAGTGAGCGAGGAAGCGGAAGAGCGCCCAATACGCAAACCGC
CTCTCCCCGCGCGTTGGCCGATTCATTAATGCAGCTGGCACGACAGGTTTCCCGACTGGAAAGCGGGCAG
TGAGCGCAACGCAATTAATACGCGTACCGCTAGCCAGGAAGAGTTTGTAGAAACGCAAAAAGGCCATCCG
TCAGGATGGCCTTCTGCTTAGTTTGATGCCTGGCAGTTTATGGCGGGCGTCCTGCCCGCCACCCTCCGGG
CCGTTGCTTCACAACGTTCAAATCCGCTCCCGGCGGATTTGTCCTACTCAGGAGAGCGTTCACCGACAAA
CAACAGATAAAACGAAAGGCCCAGTCTTCCGACTGAGCCTTTCGTTTTATTTGATGCCTGGCAGTTCCCT
ACTCTCGCGTTAACGCTAGCATGGATGTTTTCCCAGTCACGACGTTGTAAAACGACGGCCAGTCTTAAGC
TCGGGCCCTGCAGCTCTAGAGCTCGAATTCTACAGGTCACTAATACCATCTAAGTAGTTGGTTCATAGTG
ACTGCATATGTTGTGTTTTACAGTATTATGTAGTCTGTTTTTTATGCAAAATCTAATTTAATATATTGAT
ATTTATATCATTTTACGTTTCTCGTTCAACTTTCTTGTACAAAGTGGCTTTCAGTTGGTCTAACAAAGAT
GGAAAAAAGAAAGACCCGGAGTTATTTCAAACGGTTTCGGACGGGCTAAAGAGACTGTACAGGACCAAAC
TTTTCCCCTTAGAGGACGCATACCGCTTTCACGACTTCCACTCTCCGGCTCTGGAAGATGCTGATTTCGA
TAACAAGCCCATGGTACTTTTGGTGGGCCAATACTCTACAGGGAAAACCACTTTTATTCGGCATCTCATG
GAGCAGGATTTCCCTGGTATGCGCATAGGGCCCGAACCGACCACCGATTCATTCATAGCGGTTATGCACG
GGGAACAAGAAGGTCTCATCCCCGGCAATGCTTTAGTGGTTGACCCCAAGAAACCCTTCAGAAAACTCAA
CGCCTTTGGAAACGCCTTTCTGAACAGGTTCATATGTGCTCAGATGCCAAACCCAGTGCTGGACAGCATC
AGCATCATAGACACTCCTGGAATTCTGTCCGGAGAGAAACAACGGATCAGCAGAGGTTATGATTTTGCTG
CGGTGCTTGAATGGTTTGCCGAACGGGTGGACCGAATCATTCTTCTCTTTGACGCACACAAGTTGGACAT
CTCGGATGAGTTCTCCGAGGTGATCCGAGCTCTGAAAAACCATGAGGACAAAATGCGGGTGGTGCTTAAT
AAAGCTGATCAGATCGGGACCCAGCAGCTTATGAGGGTGTATGGCGCCCTCATGTGGTCACTTGGGAAAA
TTGTCAACACTCCAGAGGTCATACGTGTGTATATTGGCTCTTTCTGGGCTCAGCCGCTCCTGGTTGCAGA
TAACAGGAAATTGTTTGAGGCAGAGGAACAAGACCTTTTCCGTGACATCCAGGGACTTCCACGTAATGCA
GCACTGCGCAAACTGAATGACCTTATCAAACGGGCCCGTCTAGCCAAAGTTCAAGCATACATCATCAGCT
CTTTGAAGAAAGAAATGCCAAATGTGTTTGGAAAAGAGAACAAGAAAAAGGAGCTCATTGCTAACCTGGG
TGAAATCTATGCAAAGATTGAAAAAGAACATCAGATCTCCCCTGGTGATTTTCCTAAACTCAGTAAAATG
CAGGAAGTCCTCGCTGGACAGGACTTCACTAAGTTTCAAGGATTGAAGCCCAAGCTTTTGGAATCAGTGG
AAGACATGCTGGCCAACGACATTGCCAAACTCATGACCCTCGTCCGGCAGGAGGAGGCCTCCATGCCAAG
CCAGGCTGTCCAAGGTGGAGCCTTTGAAGGCACCATGAATGGCCCCTTCGGGCACGGCTACGGAGAAGGT
GCCGGTGAAGGCATTGATGAGCTGGAGTGGGTAGTGGCCAAAGACAAACCGACATACGACGAGATCTTCT
ACACTTTGTCACCCGTCAATGGGAAGGTGTCTGGTGCCATGGCCAAGAAGGAGATGGTTAAGTCCAAGCT
GCCCAATAATGTTCTAGGAAAGATCTGGAAGCTCGCTGACGTGGATAAGGATGGATACCTGGATGACGAG
GAGTTCGCCCTGGCCAACCACCTCATCAAGGTTAAACTGGAAGGTCACGAGTTGCCAGCTGATCTTCCAG
ATCACCTTGTGCCACCTTCAAAACGAGAACAGTAACAACTTTATTATACAAAGTTGGCATTATAAAAAAG
CATTGCTTATCAATTTGTTGCAACGAACAGGTCACTATCAGTCAAAATAAAATCATTATTTGGAGCTCCA
TGGTAGCGTTAACGCGGCCGCGATATCCCCTATAGTGAGTCGTATTACATGGTCATAGCTGTTTCCTGGC
AGCTCTGGCCCGTGTCTCAAAATCTCTGATGTTACATTGCACAAGATAAAAATATATCATCATGAACAAT
AAAACTGTCTGCTTACATAAACAGTAATACAAGGGGTGTTATGAGCCATATTCAACGGGAAACGTCGAGG
CCGCGATTAAATTCCAACATGGATGCTGATTTATATGGGTATAAATGGGCTCGCGATAATGTCGGGCAAT
CAGGTGCGACAATCTATCGCTTGTATGGGAAGCCCGATGCGCCAGAGTTGTTTCTGAAACATGGCAAAGG
TAGCGTTGCCAATGATGTTACAGATGAGATGGTCAGACTAAACTGGCTGACGGAATTTATGCCTCTTCCG
ACCATCAAGCATTTTATCCGTACTCCTGATGATGCATGGTTACTCACCACTGCGATCCCCGGAAAAACAG
CATTCCAGGTATTAGAAGAATATCCTGATTCAGGTGAAAATATTGTTGATGCGCTGGCAGTGTTCCTGCG
CCGGTTGCATTCGATTCCTGTTTGTAATTGTCCTTTTAACAGCGATCGCGTATTTCGTCTCGCTCAGGCG
CAATCACGAATGAATAACGGTTTGGTTGATGCGAGTGATTTTGATGACGAGCGTAATGGCTGGCCTGTTG
AACAAGTCTGGAAAGAAATGCATAAACTTTTGCCATTCTCACCGGATTCAGTCGTCACTCATGGTGATTT
CTCACTTGATAACCTTATTTTTGACGAGGGGAAATTAATAGGTTGTATTGATGTTGGACGAGTCGGAATC
GCAGACCGATACCAGGATCTTGCCATCCTATGGAACTGCCTCGGTGAGTTTTCTCCTTCATTACAGAAAC
GGCTTTTTCAAAAATATGGTATTGATAATCCTGATATGAATAAATTGCAGTTTCATTTGATGCTCGATGA
GTTTTTCTAATCAGAATTGGTTAATTGGTTGTAACACTGGCAGAGCATTACGCTGACTTGACGGGACGGC
GCAAGCTCATGACCAAAATCCCTTAACGTGAGTTACGCGTCGTTCCACTGAGCGTCAGACCCCGTAGAAA
AGATCAAAGGATCTTCTTGAGATCCTTTTTTTCTGCGCGTAATCTGCTGCTTGCAAACAAAAAAACCACC
GCTACCAGCGGTGGTTTGTTTGCCGGATCAAGAGCTACCAACTCTTTTTCCGAAGGTAACTGGCTTCAGC
AGAGCGCAGATACCAAATACTGTCCTTCTAGTGTAGCCGTAGTTAGGCCACCACTTCAAGAACTCTGTAG
CACCGCCTACATACCTCGCTCTGCTAATCCTGTTACCAGTGGCTGCTGCCAGTGGCGATAAGTCGTGTCT
TACCGGGTTGGACTCAAGACGATAGTTACCGGATAAGGCGCAGCGGTCGGGCTGAACGGGGGGTTCGTGC
ACACAGCCCAGCTTGGAGCGAACGACCTACACCGAACTGAGATACCTACAGCGTGAGCATTGAGAAAGCG
CCACGCTTCCCGAAGGGAGAAAGGCGGACAGGTATCCGGTAAGCGGCAGGGTCGGAACAGGAGAGCGCAC
GAGGGAGCTTCCAGGGGGAAACGCCTGGTATCTTTATAGTCCTGTCGGGTTTCGCCACCTCTGACTTGAG
CGTCGATTTTTGTGATGCTCGTCAGGGGGGCGGAGCCTATGGAAAAACGCCAGCAACGCGGCCTTTTTAC
GGTTCCTGGCCTTTTGCTGGCCTTTTGCTCACATGTT
