Features (pLannotate 1.2.2; 12 found; start..end, strand, type, name):
      1..124     -  protein_bind   attR2: mutant version of attR; recombination site for the Gateway® LR reaction LR Clonase™
    127..1713    +  CDS            EHD1: EHD1_HUMAN - Also known as PAST From Homo sapiens (Human).
   1723..1743    -  protein_bind   attB3: mutant version of attB; core recombination site for the Gateway® BP reaction BP Clonase™
   1734..1819    -  protein_bind   attL1 (fragment): mutant version of attL; recombination site for the Gateway® LR reaction LR Clonase™
   1856..1874    -  promoter       T7 promoter: promoter for bacteriophage T7 RNA polymerase
   2008..2817    +  CDS            KanR: aminoglycoside phosphotransferase; aph(3')-Ia; confers resistance to kanamycin in bacteria or G418 (Geneticin®) in eukaryotes
   2964..3552    +  rep_origin     ori: high-copy-number ColE1/pMB1/pBR322/pUC origin of replication
   3735..3827    +  CDS            lacI (fragment): lac repressor; lacI; The lac repressor binds to the lac operator to inhibit transcription in E. coli. This inhibition can be relieved by adding lactose or isopropyl-β-D-thiogalactopyranoside (IPTG).
   3882..3909    -  terminator     rrnB T2 terminator: transcription terminator T2 from the E. coli rrnB gene
   4041..4084    +  terminator     rrnB T1 terminator: Escherichia coli rrnB; transcription terminator T1 from the E. coli rrnB gene
   4131..4167    -  CDS            lacZα (fragment): LacZα fragment of β-galactosidase; lacZ fragment
   4205..4234    -  protein_bind   attP2 (fragment): mutant version of attP; recombination site for the Gateway® BP reaction BP Clonase™
>Addgene plasmid #109566 | p3E-EHD1b | addgene full sequence | sequence record 222041 | Addgene NGS Result
CATAGTGACTGCATATGTTGTGTTTTACAGTATTATGTAGTCTGTTTTTTATGCAAAATCTAATTTAATA
TATTGATATTTATATCATTTTACGTTTCTCGTTCAACTTTCTTGTACAAAGTGGCTTTCAGTTGGTCTAA
CAAAGATGGAAAAAAGAAAGACCCGGAGTTATTTCAAACGGTTTCGGACGGGCTAAAGAGACTGTACAGG
ACCAAACTTTTCCCCTTAGAGGACGCATACCGCTTTCACGACTTCCACTCTCCGGCTCTGGAAGATGCTG
ATTTCGATAACAAGCCCATGGTACTTTTGGTGGGCCAATACTCTACAGGGAAAACCACTTTTATTCGGCA
TCTCATGGAGCAGGATTTCCCTGGTATGCGCATAGGGCCCGAACCGACCACCGATTCATTCATAGCGGTT
ATGCACGGGGAACAAGAAGGTCTCATCCCCGGCAATGCTTTAGTGGTTGACCCCAAGAAACCCTTCAGAA
AACTCAACGCCTTTGGAAACGCCTTTCTGAACAGGTTCATATGTGCTCAGATGCCAAACCCAGTGCTGGA
CAGCATCAGCATCATAGACACTCCTGGAATTCTGTCCGGAGAGAAACAACGGATCAGCAGAGGTTATGAT
TTTGCTGCGGTGCTTGAATGGTTTGCCGAACGGGTGGACCGAATCATTCTTCTCTTTGACGCACACAAGT
TGGACATCTCGGATGAGTTCTCCGAGGTGATCCGAGCTCTGAAAAACCATGAGGACAAAATGCGGGTGGT
GCTTAATAAAGCTGATCAGATCGGGACCCAGCAGCTTATGAGGGTGTATGGCGCCCTCATGTGGTCACTT
GGGAAAATTGTCAACACTCCAGAGGTCATACGTGTGTATATTGGCTCTTTCTGGGCTCAGCCGCTCCTGG
TTGCAGATAACAGGAAATTGTTTGAGGCAGAGGAACAAGACCTTTTCCGTGACATCCAGGGACTTCCACG
TAATGCAGCACTGCGCAAACTGAATGACCTTATCAAACGGGCCCGTCTAGCCAAAGTTCAAGCATACATC
ATCAGCTCTTTGAAGAAAGAAATGCCAAATGTGTTTGGAAAAGAGAACAAGAAAAAGGAGCTCATTGCTA
ACCTGGGTGAAATCTATGCAAAGATTGAAAAAGAACATCAGATCTCCCCTGGTGATTTTCCTAAACTCAG
TAAAATGCAGGAAGTCCTCGCTGGACAGGACTTCACTAAGTTTCAAGGATTGAAGCCCAAGCTTTTGGAA
TCAGTGGAAGACATGCTGGCCAACGACATTGCCAAACTCATGACCCTCGTCCGGCAGGAGGAGGCCTCCA
TGCCAAGCCAGGCTGTCCAAGGTGGAGCCTTTGAAGGCACCATGAATGGCCCCTTCGGGCACGGCTACGG
AGAAGGTGCCGGTGAAGGCATTGATGAGCTGGAGTGGGTAGTGGCCAAAGACAAACCGACATACGACGAG
ATCTTCTACACTTTGTCACCCGTCAATGGGAAGGTGTCTGGTGCCATGGCCAAGAAGGAGATGGTTAAGT
CCAAGCTGCCCAATAATGTTCTAGGAAAGATCTGGAAGCTCGCTGACGTGGATAAGGATGGATACCTGGA
TGACGAGGAGTTCGCCCTGGCCAACCACCTCATCAAGGTTAAACTGGAAGGTCACGAGTTGCCAGCTGAT
CTTCCAGATCACCTTGTGCCACCTTCAAAACGAGAACAGTAACAACTTTATTATACAAAGTTGGCATTAT
AAAAAAGCATTGCTTATCAATTTGTTGCAACGAACAGGTCACTATCAGTCAAAATAAAATCATTATTTGG
AGCTCCATGGTAGCGTTAACGCGGCCGCGATATCCCCTATAGTGAGTCGTATTACATGGTCATAGCTGTT
TCCTGGCAGCTCTGGCCCGTGTCTCAAAATCTCTGATGTTACATTGCACAAGATAAAAATATATCATCAT
GAACAATAAAACTGTCTGCTTACATAAACAGTAATACAAGGGGTGTTATGAGCCATATTCAACGGGAAAC
GTCGAGGCCGCGATTAAATTCCAACATGGATGCTGATTTATATGGGTATAAATGGGCTCGCGATAATGTC
GGGCAATCAGGTGCGACAATCTATCGCTTGTATGGGAAGCCCGATGCGCCAGAGTTGTTTCTGAAACATG
GCAAAGGTAGCGTTGCCAATGATGTTACAGATGAGATGGTCAGACTAAACTGGCTGACGGAATTTATGCC
TCTTCCGACCATCAAGCATTTTATCCGTACTCCTGATGATGCATGGTTACTCACCACTGCGATCCCCGGA
AAAACAGCATTCCAGGTATTAGAAGAATATCCTGATTCAGGTGAAAATATTGTTGATGCGCTGGCAGTGT
TCCTGCGCCGGTTGCATTCGATTCCTGTTTGTAATTGTCCTTTTAACAGCGATCGCGTATTTCGTCTCGC
TCAGGCGCAATCACGAATGAATAACGGTTTGGTTGATGCGAGTGATTTTGATGACGAGCGTAATGGCTGG
CCTGTTGAACAAGTCTGGAAAGAAATGCATAAACTTTTGCCATTCTCACCGGATTCAGTCGTCACTCATG
GTGATTTCTCACTTGATAACCTTATTTTTGACGAGGGGAAATTAATAGGTTGTATTGATGTTGGACGAGT
CGGAATCGCAGACCGATACCAGGATCTTGCCATCCTATGGAACTGCCTCGGTGAGTTTTCTCCTTCATTA
CAGAAACGGCTTTTTCAAAAATATGGTATTGATAATCCTGATATGAATAAATTGCAGTTTCATTTGATGC
TCGATGAGTTTTTCTAATCAGAATTGGTTAATTGGTTGTAACACTGGCAGAGCATTACGCTGACTTGACG
GGACGGCGCAAGCTCATGACCAAAATCCCTTAACGTGAGTTACGCGTCGTTCCACTGAGCGTCAGACCCC
GTAGAAAAGATCAAAGGATCTTCTTGAGATCCTTTTTTTCTGCGCGTAATCTGCTGCTTGCAAACAAAAA
AACCACCGCTACCAGCGGTGGTTTGTTTGCCGGATCAAGAGCTACCAACTCTTTTTCCGAAGGTAACTGG
CTTCAGCAGAGCGCAGATACCAAATACTGTTCTTCTAGTGTAGCCGTAGTTAGGCCACCACTTCAAGAAC
TCTGTAGCACCGCCTACATACCTCGCTCTGCTAATCCTGTTACCAGTGGCTGCTGCCAGTGGCGATAAGT
CGTGTCTTACCGGGTTGGACTCAAGACGATAGTTACCGGATAAGGCGCAGCGGTCGGGCTGAACGGGGGG
TTCGTGCACACAGCCCAGCTTGGAGCGAACGACCTACACCGAACTGAGATACCTACAGCGTGAGCTATGA
GAAAGCGCCACGCTTCCCGAAGGGAGAAAGGCGGACAGGTATCCGGTAAGCGGCAGGGTCGGAACAGGAG
AGCGCACGAGGGAGCTTCCAGGGGGAAACGCCTGGTATCTTTATAGTCCTGTCGGGTTTCGCCACCTCTG
ACTTGAGCGTCGATTTTTGTGATGCTCGTCAGGGGGGCGGAGCCTATGGAAAAACGCCAGCAACGCGGCC
TTTTTACGGTTCCTGGCCTTTTGCTGGCCTTTTGCTCACATGTTCTTTCCTGCGTTATCCCCTGATTCTG
TGGATAACCGTATTACCGCCTTTGAGTGAGCTGATACCGCTCGCCGCAGCCGAACGACCGAGCGCAGCGA
GTCAGTGAGCGAGGAAGCGGAAGAGCGCCCAATACGCAAACCGCCTCTCCCCGCGCGTTGGCCGATTCAT
TAATGCAGCTGGCACGACAGGTTTCCCGACTGGAAAGCGGGCAGTGAGCGCAACGCAATTAATACGCGTA
CCGCTAGCCAGGAAGAGTTTGTAGAAACGCAAAAAGGCCATCCGTCAGGATGGCCTTCTGCTTAGTTTGA
TGCCTGGCAGTTTATGGCGGGCGTCCTGCCCGCCACCCTCCGGGCCGTTGCTTCACAACGTTCAAATCCG
CTCCCGGCGGATTTGTCCTACTCAGGAGAGCGTTCACCGACAAACAACAGATAAAACGAAAGGCCCAGTC
TTCCGACTGAGCCTTTCGTTTTATTTGATGCCTGGCAGTTCCCTACTCTCGCGTTAACGCTAGCATGGAT
GTTTTCCCAGTCACGACGTTGTAAAACGACGGCCAGTCTTAAGCTCGGGCCCTGCAGCTCTAGAGCTCGA
ATTCTACAGGTCACTAATACCATCTAAGTAGTTGGTT
